>Addgene plasmid #167895 | NAX_CAGGS_CAS9_VPR_Puro | addgene full sequence | sequence record 354108 | Addgene NGS Result
GGGGCGGGGCGGGGCGAGGGGCGGGGCGGGGCGAGGCGGAGAGGTGCGGCGGCAGCCAATCAGAGCGGCG
CGCTCCGAAAGTTTCCTTTTATGGCGAGGCGGCGGCGGCGGCGGCCCTATAAAAAGCGAAGCGCGCGGCG
GGCGGGAGTCGCTGCGCGCTGCCTTCGCCCCGTGCCCCGCTCCGCCGCCGCCTCGCGCCGCCCGCCCCGG
CTCTGACTGACCGCGTTACTCCCACAGGTGAGCGGGCGGGACGGCCCTTCTCCTCCGGGCTGTAATTAGC
GCTTGGTTTAATGACGGCTTGTTTCTTTTCTGTGGCTGCGTGAAAGCCTTGAGGGGCTCCGGGAGGGCCC
TTTGTGCGGGGGGAGCGGCTCGGGGGGTGCGTGCGTGTGTGTGTGCGTGGGGAGCGCCGCGTGCGGCTCC
GCGCTGCCCGGCGGCTGTGAGCGCTGCGGGCGCGGCGCGGGGCTTTTTGCGCTCCGCAGTGTGCGCGAGG
GGAGCGCGGCCGGGGGCGGTGCCCCGCGGTGCGGGGGGGGCTGCGAGGGGAACAAAGGCTGCGTGCGGGG
TGTGTGCGTGGGGGGGTGAGCAGGGGGTGTGGGCGCGTCGGTCGGGCTGCAACCCCCCCTGCACCCCCCT
CCCCGAGTTGCTGAGCACGGCCCGGCTTCGGGTGCGGGGCTCCGTACGGGGCGTGGCGCGGGGCTCGCCG
TGCCGGGCGGGGGGTGGCGGCAGGTGGGGGTGCCGGGCGGGGCGGGGCCGCCTCGGGCCGGGGAGGGCTC
GGGGGAGGGGCGCGGCGGCCCCCGGAGCGCCGGCGGCTGTCGAGGCGCGGCGAGCCGCAGCCATTGCCTT
TTATGGTAATCGTGCGAGAGGGCGCAGGGACTTCCTTTGTCCCAAATCTGTGCGGAGCCGAAATCTGGGA
GGCGCCGCCGCACCCCCTCTAGCGGGCGCGGGGCGAAGCGGTGCGGCGCCGGCAGGAAGGAAATGGGCGG
GGAGGGCCTTCGTGCGTCGCCGCGCCGCCGTCCCCTTCTCCCTCTCCAGCCTCGGGGCTGTCCGCGGGGG
GACGGCTGCCTTCGGGGGGGACGGGGCAGGGCGGGGTTCGGCTTCTGGCGTGTGACCGGCGGCTCTAGAG
CCTCTGCTAACCATGTTCATGCCTTCTTCTTTTTCCTACAGCTCCTGGGCAACGTGCTGGTTATTGTGCT
GTCTCATCATTTTGGCAAAGAATCTAGATACCCTCGTAAAGGTCTAGAGCTAGCGGATCGAACCCTTGCC
ACCATGGACAAGAAGTACTCCATTGGGCTCGATATCGGCACAAACAGCGTCGGCTGGGCCGTCATTACGG
ACGAGTACAAGGTGCCGAGCAAAAAATTCAAAGTTCTGGGCAATACCGATCGCCACAGCATAAAGAAGAA
CCTCATTGGCGCCCTCCTGTTCGACTCCGGGGAGACGGCCGAAGCCACGCGGCTCAAAAGAACAGCACGG
CGCAGATATACCCGCAGAAAGAATCGGATCTGCTACCTGCAGGAGATCTTTAGTAATGAGATGGCTAAGG
TGGATGACTCTTTCTTCCATAGGCTGGAGGAGTCCTTTTTGGTGGAGGAGGATAAAAAGCACGAGCGCCA
CCCAATCTTTGGCAATATCGTGGACGAGGTGGCGTACCATGAAAAGTACCCAACCATATATCATCTGAGG
AAGAAGCTTGTAGACAGTACTGATAAGGCTGACTTGCGGTTGATCTATCTCGCGCTGGCGCATATGATCA
AATTTCGGGGACACTTCCTCATCGAGGGGGACCTGAACCCAGACAACAGCGATGTCGACAAACTCTTTAT
CCAACTGGTTCAGACTTACAATCAGCTTTTCGAAGAGAACCCGATCAACGCATCCGGAGTTGACGCCAAA
GCAATCCTGAGCGCTAGGCTGTCCAAATCCCGGCGGCTCGAAAACCTCATCGCACAGCTCCCTGGGGAGA
AGAAGAACGGCCTGTTTGGTAATCTTATCGCCCTGTCACTCGGGCTGACCCCCAACTTTAAATCTAACTT
CGACCTGGCCGAAGATGCCAAGCTTCAACTGAGCAAAGACACCTACGATGATGATCTCGACAATCTGCTG
GCCCAGATCGGCGACCAGTACGCAGACCTTTTTTTAGCGGCAAAGAACCTGTCAGACGCCATTCTGCTGA
GTGATATTCTGCGAGTGAACACGGAGATCACCAAAGCTCCGCTGAGCGCTAGTATGATCAAGCGCTATGA
TGAGCACCACCAAGACTTGACTTTGCTGAAGGCCCTTGTCAGACAGCAACTGCCTGAGAAGTACAAGGAA
ATTTTCTTCGATCAGTCTAAAAATGGCTACGCCGGATACATTGACGGCGGAGCAAGCCAGGAGGAATTTT
ACAAATTTATTAAGCCCATCTTGGAAAAAATGGACGGCACCGAGGAGCTGCTGGTAAAGCTTAACAGAGA
AGATCTGTTGCGCAAACAGCGCACTTTCGACAATGGAAGCATCCCCCACCAGATTCACCTGGGCGAACTG
CACGCTATCCTCAGGCGGCAAGAGGATTTCTACCCCTTTTTGAAAGATAACAGGGAAAAGATTGAGAAAA
TCCTCACATTTCGGATACCCTACTATGTAGGCCCCCTCGCCCGGGGAAATTCCAGATTCGCGTGGATGAC
TCGCAAATCAGAAGAGACCATCACTCCCTGGAACTTCGAGGAAGTCGTGGATAAGGGGGCCTCTGCCCAG
TCCTTCATCGAAAGGATGACTAACTTTGATAAAAATCTGCCTAACGAAAAGGTGCTTCCTAAACACTCTC
TGCTGTACGAGTACTTCACAGTTTATAACGAGCTCACCAAGGTCAAATACGTCACAGAAGGGATGAGAAA
GCCAGCATTCCTGTCTGGAGAGCAGAAGAAAGCTATCGTGGACCTCCTCTTCAAGACGAACCGGAAAGTT
ACCGTGAAACAGCTCAAAGAAGACTATTTCAAAAAGATTGAATGTTTCGACTCTGTTGAAATCAGCGGAG
TGGAGGATCGCTTCAACGCATCCCTGGGAACGTATCACGATCTCCTGAAAATCATTAAAGACAAGGACTT
CCTGGACAATGAGGAGAACGAGGACATTCTTGAGGACATTGTCCTCACCCTTACGTTGTTTGAAGATAGG
GAGATGATTGAAGAACGCTTGAAAACTTACGCTCATCTCTTCGACGACAAAGTCATGAAACAGCTCAAGA
GGCGCCGATATACAGGATGGGGGCGGCTGTCAAGAAAACTGATCAATGGGATCCGAGACAAGCAGAGTGG
AAAGACAATCCTGGATTTTCTTAAGTCCGATGGATTTGCCAACCGGAACTTCATGCAGTTGATCCATGAT
GACTCTCTCACCTTTAAGGAGGACATCCAGAAAGCACAAGTTTCTGGCCAGGGGGACAGTCTTCACGAGC
ACATCGCTAATCTTGCAGGTAGCCCAGCTATCAAAAAGGGAATACTGCAGACCGTTAAGGTCGTGGATGA
ACTCGTCAAAGTAATGGGAAGGCATAAGCCCGAGAATATCGTTATCGAGATGGCCCGAGAGAACCAAACT
ACCCAGAAGGGACAGAAGAACAGTAGGGAAAGGATGAAGAGGATTGAAGAGGGTATAAAAGAACTGGGGT
CCCAAATCCTTAAGGAACACCCAGTTGAAAACACCCAGCTTCAGAATGAGAAGCTCTACCTGTACTACCT
GCAGAACGGCAGGGACATGTACGTGGATCAGGAACTGGACATCAATCGGCTCTCCGACTACGACGTGGAT
CATATCGTGCCCCAGTCTTTTCTCAAAGATGATTCTATTGATAATAAAGTGTTGACAAGATCCGATAAAA
ATAGAGGGAAGAGTGATAACGTCCCCTCAGAAGAAGTTGTCAAGAAAATGAAAAATTATTGGCGGCAGCT
GCTGAACGCCAAACTGATCACACAACGGAAGTTCGATAATCTGACTAAGGCTGAACGAGGTGGCCTGTCT
GAGTTGGATAAAGCCGGCTTCATCAAAAGGCAGCTTGTTGAGACACGCCAGATCACCAAGCACGTGGCCC
AAATTCTCGATTCACGCATGAACACCAAGTACGATGAAAATGACAAACTGATTCGAGAGGTGAAAGTTAT
TACTCTGAAGTCTAAGCTGGTCTCAGATTTCAGAAAGGACTTTCAGTTTTATAAGGTGAGAGAGATCAAC
AATTACCACCATGCGCATGATGCCTACCTGAATGCAGTGGTAGGCACTGCACTTATCAAAAAATATCCCA
AGCTTGAATCTGAATTTGTTTACGGAGACTATAAAGTGTACGATGTTAGGAAAATGATCGCAAAGTCTGA
GCAGGAAATAGGCAAGGCCACCGCTAAGTACTTCTTTTACAGCAATATTATGAATTTTTTCAAGACCGAG
ATTACACTGGCCAATGGAGAGATTCGGAAGCGACCACTTATCGAAACAAACGGAGAAACAGGAGAAATCG
TGTGGGACAAGGGTAGGGATTTCGCGACAGTCCGGAAGGTCCTGTCCATGCCGCAGGTGAACATCGTTAA
AAAGACCGAAGTACAGACCGGAGGCTTCTCCAAGGAAAGTATCCTCCCGAAAAGGAACAGCGACAAGCTG
ATCGCACGCAAAAAAGATTGGGACCCCAAGAAATACGGCGGATTCGATTCTCCTACAGTCGCTTACAGTG
TACTGGTTGTGGCCAAAGTGGAGAAAGGGAAGTCTAAAAAACTCAAAAGCGTCAAGGAACTGCTGGGCAT
CACAATCATGGAGCGATCAAGCTTCGAAAAAAACCCCATCGACTTTCTCGAGGCGAAAGGATATAAAGAG
GTCAAAAAAGACCTCATCATTAAGCTTCCCAAGTACTCTCTCTTTGAGCTTGAAAACGGCCGGAAACGAA
TGCTCGCTAGTGCGGGCGAGCTGCAGAAAGGTAACGAGCTGGCACTGCCCTCTAAATACGTTAATTTCTT
GTATCTGGCCAGCCACTATGAAAAGCTCAAAGGGTCTCCCGAAGATAATGAGCAGAAGCAGCTGTTCGTG
GAACAACACAAACACTACCTTGATGAGATCATCGAGCAAATAAGCGAATTCTCCAAAAGAGTGATCCTCG
CCGACGCTAACCTCGATAAGGTGCTTTCTGCTTACAATAAGCACAGGGATAAGCCCATCAGGGAGCAGGC
AGAAAACATTATCCACTTGTTTACTCTGACCAACTTGGGCGCGCCTGCAGCCTTCAAGTACTTCGACACC
ACCATAGACAGAAAGCGGTACACCTCTACAAAGGAGGTCCTGGACGCCACACTGATTCATCAGTCAATTA
CGGGGCTCTATGAAACAAGAATCGACCTCTCTCAGCTCGGTGGAGACAGCAGGGCTGACCCCAAGAAGAA
GAGGAAGGTGTCGCCAGGGATCCGTCGACTTGACGCGTTAATATCAACAAGTTTGTACAAAAAAGCAGGC
TACAAAGAGGCCAGCGGTTCCGGACGGGCTGACGCATTGGACGATTTTGATCTGGATATGCTGGGAAGTG
ACGCCCTCGATGATTTTGACCTTGACATGCTTGGTTCGGATGCCCTTGATGACTTTGACCTCGACATGCT
CGGCAGTGACGCCCTTGATGATTTCGACCTGGACATGCTGATTAACTCTAGAAGTTCCGGATCTCCGAAA
AAGAAACGCAAAGTTGGTAGCCAGTACCTGCCCGACACCGACGACCGGCACCGGATCGAGGAAAAGCGGA
AGCGGACCTACGAGACATTCAAGAGCATCATGAAGAAGTCCCCCTTCAGCGGCCCCACCGACCCTAGACC
TCCACCTAGAAGAATCGCCGTGCCCAGCAGATCCAGCGCCAGCGTGCCAAAACCTGCCCCCCAGCCTTAC
CCCTTCACCAGCAGCCTGAGCACCATCAACTACGACGAGTTCCCTACCATGGTGTTCCCCAGCGGCCAGA
TCTCTCAGGCCTCTGCTCTGGCTCCAGCCCCTCCTCAGGTGCTGCCTCAGGCTCCTGCTCCTGCACCAGC
TCCAGCCATGGTGTCTGCACTGGCTCAGGCACCAGCACCCGTGCCTGTGCTGGCTCCTGGACCTCCACAG
GCTGTGGCTCCACCAGCCCCTAAACCTACACAGGCCGGCGAGGGCACACTGTCTGAAGCTCTGCTGCAGC
TGCAGTTCGACGACGAGGATCTGGGAGCCCTGCTGGGAAACAGCACCGATCCTGCCGTGTTCACCGACCT
GGCCAGCGTGGACAACAGCGAGTTCCAGCAGCTGCTGAACCAGGGCATCCCTGTGGCCCCTCACACCACC
GAGCCCATGCTGATGGAATACCCCGAGGCCATCACCCGGCTCGTGACAGGCGCTCAGAGGCCTCCTGATC
CAGCTCCTGCCCCTCTGGGAGCACCAGGCCTGCCTAATGGACTGCTGTCTGGCGACGAGGACTTCAGCTC
TATCGCCGATATGGATTTCTCAGCCTTGCTGGGCTCTGGCAGCGGCAGCCGGGATTCCAGGGAAGGGATG
TTTTTGCCGAAGCCTGAGGCCGGCTCCGCTATTAGTGACGTGTTTGAGGGCCGCGAGGTGTGCCAGCCAA
AACGAATCCGGCCATTTCATCCTCCAGGAAGTCCATGGGCCAACCGCCCACTCCCCGCCAGCCTCGCACC
AACACCAACCGGTCCAGTACATGAGCCAGTCGGGTCACTGACCCCGGCACCAGTCCCTCAGCCACTGGAT
CCAGCGCCCGCAGTGACTCCCGAGGCCAGTCACCTGTTGGAGGATCCCGATGAAGAGACGAGCCAGGCTG
TCAAAGCCCTTCGGGAGATGGCCGATACTGTGATTCCCCAGAAGGAAGAGGCTGCAATCTGTGGCCAAAT
GGACCTTTCCCATCCGCCCCCAAGGGGCCATCTGGATGAGCTGACAACCACACTTGAGTCCATGACCGAG
GATCTGAACCTGGACTCACCCCTGACCCCGGAATTGAACGAGATTCTGGATACCTTCCTGAACGACGAGT
GCCTCTTGCATGCCATGCATATCAGCACAGGACTGTCCATCTTCGACACATCTCTGTTTTGAGTTTAAAC
GGGGGAGGCTAACTGAAACACGGAAGGAGACAATACCGGAAGGAACCCGCGCTATGACGGCAATAAAAAG
ACAGAATAAAACGCACGGGTGTTGGGTCGTTTGTTCATAAACGCGGGGTTCGGTCCCAGGGCTGGCACTC
TGTCGATACCCCACCGAGACCCCATTGGGGCCAATACGCCCGCGTTTCTTCCTTTTCCCCACCCCACCCC
CCAAGTTCGGGTGAAGGCCCAGGGCTCGCAGCCAACGTCGGGGCGGCAGGCCCTGCCATAGCAGATCTGC
GAAATCGGATCCGCGGCCGCACTGATTCTAGCTGCAGAGGCTCCGGTGCCCGTCAGTGGGCAGAGCGCAC
ATCGCCCACAGTCCCCGAGAAGTTGGGGGGAGGGGTCGGCAATTGAACCGGTGCCTAGAGAAGGTGGCGC
GGGGTAAACTGGGAAAGTGATGTCGTGTACTGGCTCCGCCTTTTTCCCGAGGGTGGGGGAGAACCGTATA
TAAGTGCAGTAGTCGCCGTGAACGTTCTTTTTCGCAACGGGTTTGCCGCCAGAACACAGGATCCTCGAGC
CACCATGACCGAGTACAAGCCCACGGTGCGCCTCGCCACCCGCGACGACGTCCCCCGGGCCGTACGCACC
CTCGCCGCCGCGTTCGCCGACTACCCCGCCACGCGCCACACCGTCGACCCGGACCGCCACATCGAGCGGG
TCACCGAGCTGCAAGAACTCTTCCTCACGCGCGTCGGGCTCGACATCGGCAAGGTGTGGGTCGCGGACGA
CGGCGCCGCGGTGGCGGTCTGGACCACGCCGGAGAGCGTCGAAGCGGGGGCGGTGTTCGCCGAGATCGGC
CCGCGCATGGCCGAGTTGAGCGGTTCCCGGCTGGCCGCGCAGCAACAGATGGAAGGCCTCCTGGCGCCGC
ACCGGCCCAAGGAGCCCGCGTGGTTCCTGGCCACCGTCGGCGTCTCGCCCGACCACCAGGGCAAGGGTCT
GGGCAGCGCCGTCGTGCTCCCCGGAGTGGAGGCGGCCGAGCGCGCCGGGGTGCCCGCCTTCCTGGAGACC
TCCGCGCCCCGCAACCTCCCCTTCTACGAGCGGCTCGGCTTCACCGTCACCGCCGACGTCGAGGTGCCCG
AAGGACCGCGCACCTGGTGCATGACCCGCAAGCCCGGTGCCTGAATCTAGTGTCGACAAGTTAACTTGTT
TATTGCAGCTTATAATGGTTACAAATAAAGCAATAGCATCACAAATTTCACAAATAAAGCATTTTTTTCA
CTGCATTCTAGTTGTGGTTTGTCCAAACTCATCAATGTATCTTATCATGTCTGGAATTGACTCAAATGAT
GTCAATTAGTCTATCAGAAGCTCATCTGGTCTCCCTTCCGGGGGACAAGACATCCCTGTTTAATATTTAA
ACAGCAGTGTTCCCAAACTGGGTTCTTATATCCCTTGCTCTGGTCAACCAGGTTGCAGGGTTTCCTGTCC
TCACAGGAACGAAGTCCCTAAAGAAACAGTGGCAGCCAGGTTTAGCCCCGGAATTGACTGGATTCCTTTT
TTAGGGCCCATTGGTATGGCTTTTTCCCCGTATCCCCCCAGGTGTCTGCAGGCTCAAAGAGCAGCGAGAA
GCGTTCAGAGGAAAGCGATCCCGTGCCACCTTCCCCGTGCCCGGGCTGTCCCCGCACGCTGCCGGCTCGG
GGATGCGGGGGGAGCGCCGGACCGGAGCGGAGCCCCGGGCGGCTCGCTGCTGCCCCCTAGCGGGGGAGGG
ACGTAATTACATCCCTGGGGGCTTTGGGGGGGGGCTGTCCCTGATATCTATAACAAGAAAATATATATAT
AATAAGTTATCACGTAAGTAGAACATGAAATAACAATATAATTATCGTATGAGTTAAATCTTAAAAGTCA
CGTAAAAGATAATCATGCGTCATTTTGACTCACGCGGTCGTTATAGTTCAAAATCAGTGACACTTACCGC
ATTGACAAGCACGCCTCACGGGAGCTCCAAGCGGCGACTGAGATGTCCTAAATGCACAGCGACGGATTCG
CGCTATTTAGAAAGAGAGAGCAATATTTCAAGAATGCATGCGTCAATTTTACGCAGACTATCTTTCTAGG
GTTAATCTAGCTGCATCAGGATCATATCGTCGGGTCTTTTTTCCGGCTCAGTCATCGCCCAAGCTGGCGC
TATCTGGGCATCGGGGAGGAAGAAGCCCGTGCCTTTTCCCGCGAGGTTGAAGCGGCATGGAAAGAGTTTG
CCGAGGATGACTGCTGCTGCATTGACGTTGAGCGAAAACGCACGTTTACCATGATGATTCGGGAAGGTGT
GGCCATGCACGCCTTTAACGGTGAACTGTTCGTTCAGGCCACCTGGGATACCAGTTCGTCGCGGCTTTTC
CGGACACAGTTCCGGATGGTCAGCCCGAAGCGCATCAGCAACCCGAACAATACCGGCGACAGCCGGAACT
GCCGTGCCGGTGTGCAGATTAATGACAGCGGTGCGGCGCTGGGATATTACGTCAGCGAGGACGGGTATCC
TGGCTGGATGCCGCAGAAATGGACATGGATACCCCGTGAGTTACCCGGCGGGCGCGCTTGGCGTAATCAT
GGTCATAGCTGTTTCCTGTGTGAAATTGTTATCCGCTCACAATTCCACACAACATACGAGCCGGAAGCAT
AAAGTGTAAAGCCTGGGGTGCCTAATGAGTGAGCTAACTCACATTAATTGCGTTGCGCTCACTGCCCGCT
TTCCAGTCGGGAAACCTGTCGTGCCAGCTGCATTAATGAATCGGCCAACGCGCGGGGAGAGGCGGTTTGC
GTATTGGGCGCTCTTCCGCTTCCTCGCTCACTGACTCGCTGCGCTCGGTCGTTCGGCTGCGGCGAGCGGT
ATCAGCTCACTCAAAGGCGGTAATACGGTTATCCACAGAATCAGGGGATAACGCAGGAAAGAACATGTGA
GCAAAAGGCCAGCAAAAGGCCAGGAACCGTAAAAAGGCCGCGTTGCTGGCGTTTTTCCATAGGCTCCGCC
CCCCTGACGAGCATCACAAAAATCGACGCTCAAGTCAGAGGTGGCGAAACCCGACAGGACTATAAAGATA
CCAGGCGTTTCCCCCTGGAAGCTCCCTCGTGCGCTCTCCTGTTCCGACCCTGCCGCTTACCGGATACCTG
TCCGCCTTTCTCCCTTCGGGAAGCGTGGCGCTTTCTCATAGCTCACGCTGTAGGTATCTCAGTTCGGTGT
AGGTCGTTCGCTCCAAGCTGGGCTGTGTGCACGAACCCCCCGTTCAGCCCGACCGCTGCGCCTTATCCGG
TAACTATCGTCTTGAGTCCAACCCGGTAAGACACGACTTATCGCCACTGGCAGCAGCCACTGGTAACAGG
ATTAGCAGAGCGAGGTATGTAGGCGGTGCTACAGAGTTCTTGAAGTGGTGGCCTAACTACGGCTACACTA
GAAGAACAGTATTTGGTATCTGCGCTCTGCTGAAGCCAGTTACCTTCGGAAAAAGAGTTGGTAGCTCTTG
ATCCGGCAAACAAACCACCGCTGGTAGCGGTGGTTTTTTTGTTTGCAAGCAGCAGATTACGCGCAGAAAA
AAAGGATCTCAAGAAGATCCTTTGATCTTTTCTACGGGGTCTGACGCTCAGTGGAACGAAAACTCACGTT
AAGGGATTTTGGTCATGAGATTATCAAAAAGGATCTTCACCTAGATCCTTTTAAATTAAAAATGAAGTTT
TAAATCAATCTAAAGTATATATGAGTAAACTTGGTCTGACAGTTACCAATGCTTAATCAGTGAGGCACCT
ATCTCAGCGATCTGTCTATTTCGTTCATCCATAGTTGCCTGACTCCCCGTCGTGTAGATAACTACGATAC
GGGAGGGCTTACCATCTGGCCCCAGTGCTGCAATGATACCGCGAGACCCACGCTCACCGGCTCCAGATTT
ATCAGCAATAAACCAGCCAGCCGGAAGGGCCGAGCGCAGAAGTGGTCCTGCAACTTTATCCGCCTCCATC
CAGTCTATTAATTGTTGCCGGGAAGCTAGAGTAAGTAGTTCGCCAGTTAATAGTTTGCGCAACGTTGTTG
CCATTGCTACAGGCATCGTGGTGTCACGCTCGTCGTTTGGTATGGCTTCATTCAGCTCCGGTTCCCAACG
ATCAAGGCGAGTTACATGATCCCCCATGTTGTGCAAAAAAGCGGTTAGCTCCTTCGGTCCTCCGATCGTT
GTCAGAAGTAAGTTGGCCGCAGTGTTATCACTCATGGTTATGGCAGCACTGCATAATTCTCTTACTGTCA
TGCCATCCGTAAGATGCTTTTCTGTGACTGGTGAGTACTCAACCAAGTCATTCTGAGAATAGTGTATGCG
GCGACCGAGTTGCTCTTGCCCGGCGTCAATACGGGATAATACCGCGCCACATAGCAGAACTTTAAAAGTG
CTCATCATTGGAAAACGTTCTTCGGGGCGAAAACTCTCAAGGATCTTACCGCTGTTGAGATCCAGTTCGA
TGTAACCCACTCGTGCACCCAACTGATCTTCAGCATCTTTTACTTTCACCAGCGTTTCTGGGTGAGCAAA
AACAGGAAGGCAAAATGCCGCAAAAAAGGGAATAAGGGCGACACGGAAATGTTGAATACTCATACTCTTC
CTTTTTCAATATTATTGAAGCATTTATCAGGGTTATTGTCTCATGAGCGGATACATATTTGAATGTATTT
AGAAAAATAAACAAATAGGGGTTCCGCGCACATTTCCCCGAAAAGTGCCACCTAAATTGTAAGCGTTAAT
ATTTTGTTAAAATTCGCGTTAAATTTTTGTTAAATCAGCTCATTTTTTAACCAATAGGCCGAAATCGGCA
AAATCCCTTATAAATCAAAAGAATAGACCGAGATAGGGT
[37 nt withheld, positions 11940-11976]
AAAGAACGTGGACTCCAACGTCAAAGG
[49 nt withheld, positions 12004-12052]
T
[91 nt withheld, positions 12054-12144]
G
[124 nt withheld, positions 12146-12269]
CCCATTCGCCATTCAGGCTGCGCAACTGTTGGGAAGGGCGATCGGTGCGGGCCTCTTCGCTATTACGCCA
GCTGGCGAAAGGGGGATGTGCTGCAAGGCGATTAAGTTGGGTAACGCCAGGGTTTTCCCAGTCACGACGT
TGTAAAACGACGGCCAGTGAGCGCGCCTCGTTCATTCACGTTTTTGAACCCGTGGAGGACGGGCAGACTC
GCGGTGCAAATGTGTTTTACAGCGTGATGGAGCAGATGAAGATGCTCGACACGCTGCAGAACACGCAGCT
AGATTAACCCTAGAAAGATAATCATATTGTGACGTACGTTAAAGATAATCATGTGTAAAATTGACGCATG
TGTTTTATCGGTCTGTATATCGAGGTTTATTTATTAATTTGAATAGATATTAAGTTTTATTATATTTACA
CTTACATACTAATAATAAATTCAACAAACAATTTATTTATGTTTATTTATTTATTAAAAAAAACAAAAAC
TCAAAATTTCTTCTATAAAGTAACAAAACTTTTATGAGGGACAGCCCCCCCCCAAAGCCCCCAGGGATGT
AATTACGTCCCTCCCCCGCTAGGGGGCAGCAGCGAGCCGCCCGGGGCTCCGCTCCGGTCCGGCGCTCCCC
CCGCATCCCCGAGCCGGCAGCGTGCGGGGACAGCCCGGGCACGGGGAAGGTGGCACGGGATCGCTTTCCT
CTGAACGCTTCTCGCTGCTCTTTGAGCCTGCAGACACCTGGGGGGATACGGGGAAAAGGCCTCCACGGCC
GACATTGATTATTGACTAGTTATTAATAGTAATCAATTACGGGGTCATTAGTTCATAGCCCATATATGGA
GTTCCGCGTTACATAACTTACGGTAAATGGCCCGCCTGGCTGACCGCCCAACGACCCCCGCCCATTGACG
TCAATAATGACGTATGTTCCCATAGTAACGCCAATAGGGACTTTCCATTGACGTCAATGGGTGGAGTATT
TACGGTAAACTGCCCACTTGGCAGTACATCAAGTGTATCATATGCCAAGTACGCCCCCTATTGACGTCAA
TGACGGTAAATGGCCCGCCTGGCATTATGCCCAGTACATGACCTTATGGGACTTTCCTACTTGGCAGTAC
ATCTACGTATTAGTCATCGCTATTACCATGGTCGAGGTGAGCCCCACGTTCTGCTTCACTCTCCCCATCT
CCCCCCCCTCCCCACCCCCAATTTTGTATTTATTTATTTTTTAATTATTTTGTGCAGCGATGGGGGCGGG
GGGGGGGGGGGGGGG
Features (pLannotate 1.2.2; 23 found; start..end, strand, type, name):
    145..1161    +  intron         chimeric intron: chimera between introns from chicken β-actin and rabbit β-globin
   1264..5367    +  CDS            cas9: CAS9_STRP1 - Also known as csn1 From Streptococcus pyogenes serotype M1.
   5437..5461    +  protein_bind   attB1: mutant version of attB; recombination site for the Gateway® BP reaction BP Clonase™
   5692..6471    +  CDS            RELA (fragment): TF65_HUMAN - Also known as NFKB3. Experimental evidence at protein level: Swiss-Prot protein existence level 1. NF-kappa-B is a pleiotropic transcription factor present in almost all cell types and is the endpoint of a series of signal transduction events that are initiated by a vast array of stimuli related to many biological processes such as inflammation, immunity, differentiation, cell growth, tumorigenesis and apoptosis. NF-kappa-B is a homo- or heterodimeric complex formed by the Rel-like domain- containing proteins RELA/p65, RELB, NFKB1/p105, NFKB1/p50, REL and NFKB2/p52. The heterodime
   6490..7059    +  CDS            Rta AD: transcriptional activation domain from the human herpesvirus 4 (Epstein-Barr virus) replication and transcription activator Rta/BRLF1 (Hardwick et al., 1992; Chavez et al., 2015)
   7128..7176    +  polyA_signal   HSV TK poly(A) signal: herpes simplex virus thymidine kinase polyadenylation signal (Cole and Stacy, 1985)
   7408..7619    +  promoter       EF-1α core promoter: core promoter for human elongation factor EF-1α
   7635..8234    +  CDS            PuroR: puromycin N-acetyltransferase; pac from Streptomyces alboniger; confers resistance to puromycin
   8253..8374    +  polyA_signal   SV40 poly(A) signal: SV40 polyadenylation signal
   8392..8484    +  ncRNA          G-CSF SLDE: Accession: RF00183 - G-CSF factor stem-loop destabilising element (SLDE)
   9181..9648    +  CDS            B (fragment): PORTL_LAMBD - Experimental evidence at protein level: Swiss-Prot protein existence level 1. Forms the portal vertex of the capsid (PubMed:6228056, PubMed:6232391). This portal plays critical roles in head assembly, genome packaging, neck/tail attachment, and genome ejection (Probable). The portal protein multimerizes as a single ring-shaped homododecamer arranged around a central channel (PubMed:6232391). Binds to the terminase subunits to form the packaging machine (PubMed:7799432). From Escherichia phage lambda (Bacteriophage lambda).
   9684..9706    -  protein_bind   lac operator (fragment): The lac repressor binds to the lac operator to inhibit transcription in E. coli. This inhibition can be relieved by adding lactose or isopropyl-β-D-thiogalactopyranoside (IPTG). lac repressor encoded by lacI
   9710..9740    -  promoter       lac promoter: promoter for the E. coli lac operon
   9755..9776    -  protein_bind   CAP binding site: CAP binding activates transcription in the presence of cAMP. E. coli catabolite activator protein
   9789..9881    -  CDS            lacI (fragment): lac repressor; lacI; The lac repressor binds to the lac operator to inhibit transcription in E. coli. This inhibition can be relieved by adding lactose or isopropyl-β-D-thiogalactopyranoside (IPTG).
  10064..10652   -  rep_origin     ori: high-copy-number ColE1/pMB1/pBR322/pUC origin of replication
  10823..11683   -  CDS            AmpR: β-lactamase; bla; confers resistance to ampicillin, carbenicillin, and related antibiotics
  11684..11788   -  promoter       AmpR promoter: bla
  11841..12269   -  rep_origin     f1 ori (sequence partly withheld): f1 bacteriophage origin of replication; arrow indicates direction of (+) strand synthesis
  12274..12429   -  CDS            lacZα (fragment): LacZα fragment of β-galactosidase; lacZ fragment
  12431..12550   +  CDS            B (fragment): PORTL_LAMBD - Experimental evidence at protein level: Swiss-Prot protein existence level 1. Forms the portal vertex of the capsid (PubMed:6228056, PubMed:6232391). This portal plays critical roles in head assembly, genome packaging, neck/tail attachment, and genome ejection (Probable). The portal protein multimerizes as a single ring-shaped homododecamer arranged around a central channel (PubMed:6232391). Binds to the terminase subunits to form the packaging machine (PubMed:7799432). From Escherichia phage lambda (Bacteriophage lambda).
  13040..13419   +  enhancer       CMV enhancer: human cytomegalovirus immediate early enhancer
  13421..144     +  promoter       chicken β-actin promoter (across the origin): No description available
