[The description below was written by a language model from this plasmid's Addgene catalogue record and pLannotate feature annotations shown in this document.]
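Description:
NAX_CAGGS_CAS9_VPR_Puro is a 13.5 kb mammalian CRISPR plasmid built on the pB-CAGGS backbone and described as PiggyBac compatible, meaning the expression cargo is intended to be integrated into a host cell genome by co-delivered PiggyBac transposase. The automated feature table does not itself annotate the transposon terminal repeats, so their positions cannot be stated from the record. In bacteria the plasmid is maintained through a high-copy ColE1/pUC-type origin with ampicillin selection (AmpR under its own bla promoter). An f1 origin and remnants of lac promoter/operator, lacZα and lacI sequences are also present as backbone carry-over, as are short matches to a phage lambda portal protein gene that are probably filler or incidental sequence.

The payload is a synthetic Cas9-VPR fusion driven by the CAGGS promoter, which combines the CMV enhancer, the chicken β-actin promoter and a chimeric β-actin/β-globin intron for strong constitutive expression. The Streptococcus pyogenes Cas9 coding sequence is followed by an attB1 Gateway scar. Downstream are a fragment of human RELA (p65) and the Epstein-Barr virus Rta activation domain, with an HSV TK polyadenylation signal terminating the unit. The VP64 portion implied by the VPR name is not separately annotated, and the record does not state whether the Cas9 is nuclease-active or catalytically dead. A second cassette uses the EF-1α core promoter to express puromycin N-acetyltransferase with an SV40 poly(A) signal, allowing selection of stably integrated cells. Part of a CRISPR toolkit for mammalian cell engineering, the plasmid is suited to generating stable lines for guide RNA-directed transcriptional activation.
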