Addgene plasmid #167895: NAX_CAGGS_CAS9_VPR_Puro
Purpose: PiggyBac compatible plasmid expressing Cas9-VPR
Depositing lab: Alejandro Chavez & Nan Cher Yeo. Depositing organization: Columbia University. Publication: Generation and application of a versatile CRISPR toolkit for mammalian cell engineering. Nghi Dang , Alissa Lance-Byrne, Angela Tung, Xiaoge Guo, Ryan J Cecchi, Joanna Buchthal, Alejandro Chavez, Nan Cher Yeo. Synthetic Biology, Volume 6, Issue 1, 2021 10.1093/synbio/ysab033.
Backbone
  Vector backbone: pB-CAGGS
  Vector type: CRISPR
  Selectable markers: Puromycin
Growth in bacteria
  Bacterial resistance: Ampicillin, 100 μg/mL
  Growth temperature: 30°C
  Growth strain: NEB Stable
  Copy number: High Copy
Gene/Insert
  Gene/Insert name: Cas9-VPR
  Species: Synthetic
  Cloning method: Gibson Cloning
Terms and licenses: Academic/Nonprofit Terms; Industry Terms: Not Available to Industry
How to cite: NAX_CAGGS_CAS9_VPR_Puro was a gift from Alejandro Chavez & Nan Cher Yeo (Addgene plasmid # 167895 ; http://n2t.net/addgene:167895 ; RRID:Addgene_167895)
